>Addgene plasmid #198021 | pCCL-c-MNDU3-CD3D A0 cDNA | addgene full sequence | sequence record 390333 | Addgene NGS Result
CATGATTACGCCAAGCGCGCAATTAACCCTCACTAAAGGGAACAAAAGCTGGAGCTGCAAGCTTGGCCAT
TGCATACGTTGTATCCATATCATAATATGTACATTTATATTGGCTCATGTCCAACATTACCGCCATGTTG
ACATTGATTATTGACTAGTTATTAATAGTAATCAATTACGGGGTCATTAGTTCATAGCCCATATATGGAG
TTCCGCGTTACATAACTTACGGTAAATGGCCCGCCTGGCTGACCGCCCAACGACCCCCGCCCATTGACGT
CAATAATGACGTATGTTCCCATAGTAACGCCAATAGGGACTTTCCATTGACGTCAATGGGTGGAGTATTT
ACGGTAAACTGCCCACTTGGCAGTACATCAAGTGTATCATATGCCAAGTACGCCCCCTATTGACGTCAAT
GACGGTAAATGGCCCGCCTGGCATTATGCCCAGTACATGACCTTATGGGACTTTCCTACTTGGCAGTACA
TCTACGTATTAGTCATCGCTATTACCATGGTGATGCGGTTTTGGCAGTACATCAATGGGCGTGGATAGCG
GTTTGACTCACGGGGATTTCCAAGTCTCCACCCCATTGACGTCAATGGGAGTTTGTTTTGGCACCAAAAT
CAACGGGACTTTCCAAAATGTCGTAACAACTCCGCCCCATTGACGCAAATGGGCGGTAGGCGTGTACGGT
GGGAGGTCTATATAAGCAGAGCTCGTTTAGTGAACCGGGGTCTCTCTGGTTAGACCAGATCTGAGCCTGG
GAGCTCTCTGGCTAACTAGGGAACCCACTGCTTAAGCCTCAATAAAGCTTGCCTTGAGTGCTTCAAGTAG
TGTGTGCCCGTCTGTTGTGTGACTCTGGTAACTAGAGATCCCTCAGACCCTTTTAGTCAGTGTGGAAAAT
CTCTAGCAGTGGCGCCCGAACAGGGACTTGAAAGCGAAAGGGAAACCAGAGGAGCTCTCTCGACGCAGGA
CTCGGCTTGCTGAAGCGCGCACGGCAAGAGGCGAGGGGCGGCGACTGGTGAGTACGCCAAAAATTTTGAC
TAGCGGAGGCTAGAAGGAGAGAGATGGGTGCGAGAGCGTCAGTATTAAGCGGGGGAGAATTAGATCGCGA
TGGGAAAAAATTCGGTTAAGGCCAGGGGGAAAGAAAAAATATAAATTAAAACATATAGTATGGGCAAGCA
GGGAGCTAGAACGATTCGCAGTTAATCCTGGCCTGTTAGAAACATCAGAAGGCTGTAGACAAATACTGGG
ACAGCTACAACCATCCCTTCAGACAGGATCAGAAGAACTTAGATCATTATATAATACAGTAGCAACCCTC
TATTGTGTGCATCAAAGGATAGAGATAAAAGACACCAAGGAAGCTTTAGACAAGATAGAGGAAGAGCAAA
ACAAAAGTAAGACCACCGCACAGCAAGCGGCCGCTGATCTTCAGACCTGGAGGAGGAGATATGAGGGACA
ATTGGAGAAGTGAATTATATAAATATAAAGTAGTAAAAATTGAACCATTAGGAGTAGCACCCACCAAGGC
AAAGAGAAGAGTGGTGCAGAGAGAAAAAAGAGCAGTGGGAATAGGAGCTTTGTTCCTTGGGTTCTTGGGA
GCAGCAGGAAGCACTATGGGCGCAGCGTCAATGACGCTGACGGTACAGGCCAGACAATTATTGTCTGGTA
TAGTGCAGCAGCAGAACAATTTGCTGAGGGCTATTGAGGCGCAACAGCATCTGTTGCAACTCACAGTCTG
GGGCATCAAGCAGCTCCAGGCAAGAATCCTGGCTGTGGAAAGATACCTAAAGGATCAACAGCTCCTGGGG
ATTTGGGGTTGCTCTGGAAAACTCATTTGCACCACTGCTGTGCCTTGGAATGCTAGTTGGAGTAATAAAT
CTCTGGAACAGATTTGGAATCACACGACCTGGATGGAGTGGGACAGAGAAATTAACAATTACACAAGCTT
AATACACTCCTTAATTGAAGAATCGCAAAACCAGCAAGAAAAGAATGAACAAGAATTATTGGAATTAGAT
AAATGGGCAAGTTTGTGGAATTGGTTTAACATAACAAATTGGCTGTGGTATATAAAATTATTCATAATGA
TAGTAGGAGGCTTGGTAGGTTTAAGAATAGTTTTTGCTGTACTTTCTATAGTGAATAGAGTTAGGCAGGG
ATATTCACCATTATCGTTTCAGACCCACCTCCCAACCCCGAGGGGACCCGACAGGCCCGAAGGAATAGAA
GAAGAAGGTGGAGAGAGAGACAGAGACAGATCCATTCGATTAGTGAACGGATCTCGACGGTATCGATCTC
GACACAAATGGCAGTATTCATCCACAATTTTAAAAGAAAAGGGGGGATTGGGGGGTACAGTGCAGGGGAA
AGAATAGTAGACATAATAGCAACAGACATACAAACTAAAGAATTACAAAAACAAATTACAAAAATTCAAA
ATTTTCGGGTTTATTACAGGGACAGCAGAGATCCAGTTTGGGTCGAGGATATCGAGATCGATTAGTCCAA
TTTGTTAAAGACAGGATATCAGTGGTCCAGGCTCTAGTTTTGACTCAACAATATCACCAGCTGAAGCCTA
TAGAGTACGAGCCATAGATAGAATAAAAGATTTTATTTAGTCTCCAGAAAAAGGGGGGAATGAAAGACCC
CACCTGTAGGTTTGGCAAGCTAGGATCAAGGTTAGGAACAGAGAGACAGCAGAATATGGGCCAAACAGGA
TATCTGTGGTAAGCAGTTCCTGCCCCGGCTCAGGGCCAAGAACAGTTGGAACAGCAGAATATGGGCCAAA
CAGGATATCTGTGGTAAGCAGTTCCTGCCCCGGCTCAGGGCCAAGAACAGATGGTCCCCAGATGCGGTCC
CGCCCTCAGCAGTTTCTAGAGAACCATCAGATGTTTCCAGGGTGCCCCAAGGACCTGAAATGACCCTGTG
CCTTATTTGAACTAACCAATCAGTTCGCTTCTCGCTTCTGTTCGCGCGCTTCTGCTCCCCGAGCTCAATA
AAAGAGCCCACAACCCCTCACTCGGCGCGATCGATGAATTCGAGCTCGGTACCCGGGGATCCCGGGTGAT
CAGTCGAGCTCAAGCTTCGAATTCTGCAGTCGACGGTACCGCGGGCCCGGGATCCACCGGTCGCCACCAT
GGAGCACAGCACCTTCCTGTCTGGCCTGGTACTGGCTACCCTTCTCTCGCAAGTGAGCCCCTTCAAGATA
CCTATAGAGGAACTTGAGGACAGAGTGTTTGTGAATTGCAATACCAGCATCACATGGGTAGAGGGAACGG
TGGGAACACTGCTCTCAGACATTACAAGACTGGACCTGGGAAAACGCATCCTGGACCCACGAGGAACATA
TAGGTGTAATGGGACAGATATATACAAGGACAAAGAATCTACCGTGCAAGTTCATTATCGAATGTGCCAG
AGCTGTGTGGAGCTGGATCCAGCCACCGTGGCTGGCATCATTGTCACTGATGTCATTGCCACTCTGCTCC
TTGCTTTGGGAGTCTTCTGCTTTGCTGGACATGAGACTGGAAGGCTGTCTGGGGCTGCCGACACACAAGC
TCTGTTGAGGAATGACCAGGTCTATCAGCCCCTCCGAGATCGAGATGATGCTCAGTACAGCCACCTGGGC
GGCAACTGGGCTCGGAACAAGTGATAAAGCGGCCAACTCGACGGGCCCGCGGAATTCGAGCTCGGTACCT
TTAAGACCAATGACTTACAAGGCAGCTGTAGATCTTAGCCACTTTTTAAAAGAAAAGGGGGGACTGGAAG
GGCTAATTCACTCCCAACGAAGACAAGATCTGCTTTTTGCTTGTACTGGGTCTCTCTGGTTAGACCAGAT
CTGAGCCTGGGAGCTCTCTGGCTAACTAGGGAACCCACTGCTTAAGCCTCAATAAAGCTTGCCTTGAGTG
CTTCAAGTAGTGTGTGCCCGTCTGTTGTGTGACTCTGGTAACTAGAGATCCCTCAGACCCTTTTAGTCAG
TGTGGAAAATCTCTAGCAGTAGTAGTTCATGTCATCTTATTATTCAGTATTTATAACTTGCAAAGAAATG
AATATCAGAGAGTGAGAGGAACTTGTTTATTGCAGCTTATAATGGTTACAAATAAAGCAATAGCATCACA
AATTTCACAAATAAAGCATTTTTTTCACTGCATTCTAGTTGTGGTTTGTCCAAACTCATCAATGTATCTT
ATCATGTCTGGCTCTAGCTATCCCGCCCCTAACTCCGCCCATCCCGCCCCTAACTCCGCCCAGTTCCGCC
CATTCTCCGCCCCATGGCTGACTAATTTTTTTTATTTATGCAGAGGCCGAGGCCGCCTCGGCCTCTGAGC
TATTCCAGAAGTAGTGAGGAGGCTTTTTTGGAGGCCTAGGGACGTACCCAATTCGCCCTATAGTGAGTCG
TATTACGCGCGCTCACTGGCCGTCGTTTTACAACGTCGTGACTGGGAAAACCCTGGCGTTACCCAACTTA
ATCGCCTTGCAGCACATCCCCCTTTCGCCAGCTGGCGTAATAGCGAAGAGGCCCGCACCGATCGCCCTTC
CCAACAGTTGCGCAGCCTGAATGGCGAATGGG
[124 nt withheld, positions 4583-4706]
C
[91 nt withheld, positions 4708-4798]
A
[49 nt withheld, positions 4800-4848]
CCTTTGACGTTGGAGTCCACGTTCTTT
[37 nt withheld, positions 4876-4912]
ACCCTATCTCGGTCTATTCTTTTGATTTATAAGGGATTTTGCCGATTTCGGCCTATTGGTTAAAAAATGA
GCTGATTTAACAAAAATTTAACGCGAATTTTAACAAAATATTAACGCTTACAATTTAGGTGGCACTTTTC
GGGGAAATGTGCGCGGAACCCCTATTTGTTTATTTTTCTAAATACATTCAAATATGTATCCGCTCATGAG
ACAATAACCCTGATAAATGCTTCAATAATATTGAAAAAGGAAGAGTATGAGTATTCAACATTTCCGTGTC
GCCCTTATTCCCTTTTTTGCGGCATTTTGCCTTCCTGTTTTTGCTCACCCAGAAACGCTGGTGAAAGTAA
AAGATGCTGAAGATCAGTTGGGTGCACGAGTGGGTTACATCGAACTGGATCTCAACAGCGGTAAGATCCT
TGAGAGTTTTCGCCCCGAAGAACGTTTTCCAATGATGAGCACTTTTAAAGTTCTGCTATGTGGCGCGGTA
TTATCCCGTATTGACGCCGGGCAAGAGCAACTCGGTCGCCGCATACACTATTCTCAGAATGACTTGGTTG
AGTACTCACCAGTCACAGAAAAGCATCTTACGGATGGCATGACAGTAAGAGAATTATGCAGTGCTGCCAT
AACCATGAGTGATAACACTGCGGCCAACTTACTTCTGACAACGATCGGAGGACCGAAGGAGCTAACCGCT
TTTTTGCACAACATGGGGGATCATGTAACTCGCCTTGATCGTTGGGAACCGGAGCTGAATGAAGCCATAC
CAAACGACGAGCGTGACACCACGATGCCTGTAGCAATGGCAACAACGTTGCGCAAACTATTAACTGGCGA
ACTACTTACTCTAGCTTCCCGGCAACAATTAATAGACTGGATGGAGGCGGATAAAGTTGCAGGACCACTT
CTGCGCTCGGCCCTTCCGGCTGGCTGGTTTATTGCTGATAAATCTGGAGCCGGTGAGCGTGGGTCTCGCG
GTATCATTGCAGCACTGGGGCCAGATGGTAAGCCCTCCCGTATCGTAGTTATCTACACGACGGGGAGTCA
GGCAACTATGGATGAACGAAATAGACAGATCGCTGAGATAGGTGCCTCACTGATTAAGCATTGGTAACTG
TCAGACCAAGTTTACTCATATATACTTTAGATTGATTTAAAACTTCATTTTTAATTTAAAAGGATCTAGG
TGAAGATCCTTTTTGATAATCTCATGACCAAAATCCCTTAACGTGAGTTTTCGTTCCACTGAGCGTCAGA
CCCCGTAGAAAAGATCAAAGGATCTTCTTGAGATCCTTTTTTTCTGCGCGTAATCTGCTGCTTGCAAACA
AAAAAACCACCGCTACCAGCGGTGGTTTGTTTGCCGGATCAAGAGCTACCAACTCTTTTTCCGAAGGTAA
CTGGCTTCAGCAGAGCGCAGATACCAAATACTGTTCTTCTAGTGTAGCCGTAGTTAGGCCACCACTTCAA
GAACTCTGTAGCACCGCCTACATACCTCGCTCTGCTAATCCTGTTACCAGTGGCTGCTGCCAGTGGCGAT
AAGTCGTGTCTTACCGGGTTGGACTCAAGACGATAGTTACCGGATAAGGCGCAGCGGTCGGGCTGAACGG
GGGGTTCGTGCACACAGCCCAGCTTGGAGCGAACGACCTACACCGAACTGAGATACCTACAGCGTGAGCT
ATGAGAAAGCGCCACGCTTCCCGAAGGGAGAAAGGCGGACAGGTATCCGGTAAGCGGCAGGGTCGGAACA
GGAGAGCGCACGAGGGAGCTTCCAGGGGGAAACGCCTGGTATCTTTATAGTCCTGTCGGGTTTCGCCACC
TCTGACTTGAGCGTCGATTTTTGTGATGCTCGTCAGGGGGGCGGAGCCTATGGAAAAACGCCAGCAACGC
GGCCTTTTTACGGTTCCTGGCCTTTTGCTGGCCTTTTGCTCACATGTTCTTTCCTGCGTTATCCCCTGAT
TCTGTGGATAACCGTATTACCGCCTTTGAGTGAGCTGATACCGCTCGCCGCAGCCGAACGACCGAGCGCA
GCGAGTCAGTGAGCGAGGAAGCGGAAGAGCGCCCAATACGCAAACCGCCTCTCCCCGCGCGTTGGCCGAT
TCATTAATGCAGCTGGCACGACAGGTTTCCCGACTGGAAAGCGGGCAGTGAGCGCAACGCAATTAATGTG
AGTTAGCTCACTCATTAGGCACCCCAGGCTTTACACTTTATGCTTCCGGCTCGTATGTTGTGTGGAATTG
TGAGCGGATAACAATTTCACACAGGAAACAGCTATGAC
Features (pLannotate 1.2.2; 29 found; start..end, strand, type, name):
     21..39      +  promoter       T3 promoter: promoter for bacteriophage T3 RNA polymerase
    140..519     +  enhancer       CMV enhancer: human cytomegalovirus immediate early enhancer
    520..723     +  promoter       CMV promoter: human cytomegalovirus (CMV) immediate early promoter
    738..918     +  LTR            5' LTR (truncated): truncated 5' long terminal repeat (LTR) from HIV-1
    965..1090    +  misc_feature   HIV-1 Ψ: packaging signal of human immunodeficiency virus type 1
   1074..1437    +  CDS            HIV-1 gag (fragment): gag protein from human immunodeficiency virus 1; gag
   1583..1816    +  misc_feature   RRE: The Rev response element (RRE) of HIV-1 allows for Rev-dependent mRNA export from the nucleus to the cytoplasm.
   2193..2293    +  CDS            Rev (fragment): human immunodeficiency virus 1 (HIV-1) Rev protein; rev; enhances nuclear export of unspliced and incompletely spliced viral mRNAs
   2338..2455    +  misc_feature   cPPT/CTS: central polypurine tract and central termination sequence of HIV-1
   2507..2607    +  CDS            env (fragment): murine leukemia virus gPr80 envelope polyprotein precursor; env; proteolytically cleaved into gp70SU and p15TM subunits
   2649..2683    +  LTR            3' LTR (ΔU3) (fragment): self-inactivating 3' long terminal repeat (LTR) from Moloney murine leukemia virus
   2712..3035    +  LTR            LTR (fragment): long terminal repeat from Moloney murine leukemia virus
   3046..3072    +  misc_feature   MCS (fragment): pUC18/19 multiple cloning site
   3084..3135    +  misc_feature   MCS: multiple cloning site
   3149..3661    +  CDS            CD3D: CD3D_HUMAN - Also known as T3D. Experimental evidence at protein level: Swiss-Prot protein existence level 1. Part of the TCR-CD3 complex present on T-lymphocyte cell surface that plays an essential role in adaptive immune response. When antigen presenting cells (APCs) activate T-cell receptor (TCR), TCR- mediated signals are transmitted across the cell membrane by the CD3 chains CD3D, CD3E, CD3G and CD3Z. All CD3 chains contain immunoreceptor tyrosine-based activation motifs (ITAMs) in their cytoplasmic domain. Upon TCR engagement, these motifs become phosphorylated by Src family protein tyro
   3705..3773    +  CDS            nef (fragment): NEF_HV1Z2 - Experimental evidence at protein level: Swiss-Prot protein existence level 1. Extracellular Nef protein targets CD4(+) T-lymphocytes for apoptosis by interacting with CXCR4 surface receptors. From Human immunodeficiency virus type 1 group M subtype D (isolate Z2/CDC-Z34) (HIV-1).
   3775..4008    +  LTR            3' LTR (ΔU3): self-inactivating 3' long terminal repeat (LTR) from HIV-1
   4080..4201    +  polyA_signal   SV40 poly(A) signal: SV40 polyadenylation signal
   4241..4376    +  rep_origin     SV40 ori: SV40 origin of replication
   4397..4415    -  promoter       T7 promoter: promoter for bacteriophage T7 RNA polymerase
   4423..4578    +  CDS            lacZα (fragment): LacZα fragment of β-galactosidase; lacZ fragment
   4583..5011    +  rep_origin     f1 ori (sequence partly withheld): f1 bacteriophage origin of replication; arrow indicates direction of (+) strand synthesis
   5064..5168    +  promoter       AmpR promoter: bla
   5169..6029    +  CDS            AmpR: β-lactamase; bla; confers resistance to ampicillin, carbenicillin, and related antibiotics
   6200..6788    +  rep_origin     ori: high-copy-number ColE1/pMB1/pBR322/pUC origin of replication
   6971..7063    +  CDS            lacI (fragment): lac repressor; lacI; The lac repressor binds to the lac operator to inhibit transcription in E. coli. This inhibition can be relieved by adding lactose or isopropyl-β-D-thiogalactopyranoside (IPTG).
   7076..7097    +  protein_bind   CAP binding site: CAP binding activates transcription in the presence of cAMP. E. coli catabolite activator protein
   7112..7142    +  promoter       lac promoter: promoter for the E. coli lac operon
   7150..7166    +  protein_bind   lac operator: The lac repressor binds to the lac operator to inhibit transcription in E. coli. This inhibition can be relieved by adding lactose or isopropyl-β-D-thiogalactopyranoside (IPTG). lac repressor encoded by lacI
