[The description below was written by a language model from this plasmid's Addgene catalogue record and pLannotate feature annotations shown in this document.]
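Description:
pCCL-c-MNDU3-CD3D A0 cDNA is a self-inactivating HIV-1-based lentiviral transfer plasmid of about 7.2 kb, built on the pCCL-c-MNDU3 backbone for expression of a human CD3D cDNA variant in mammalian cells. It is maintained in E. coli as a high-copy plasmid through a ColE1/pUC-type origin with ampicillin selection (AmpR). The backbone also carries an f1 origin, an SV40 origin, and remnants of a lac/lacZα cloning region with flanking T3 and T7 promoters.

The viral genome is transcribed in packaging cells from a CMV enhancer/promoter fused to a truncated 5' LTR, an arrangement that makes genomic RNA production independent of Tat. Downstream lie the Ψ packaging signal with a partial gag sequence, the Rev response element for nuclear export of the unspliced RNA, and the cPPT/CTS, which aids nuclear import in transduced cells. The 3' LTR has a U3 deletion, so the integrated provirus lacks LTR promoter activity, and an SV40 polyadenylation signal follows it. Transgene expression therefore depends on the internal promoter. The annotation tool labels this region as murine leukemia virus env and LTR fragments, which fits the retroviral-LTR-derived MNDU3 promoter named in the backbone. The CD3D coding sequence sits directly after a short multiple cloning site and was inserted by Gibson assembly. No tag, reporter, or mammalian selection marker is annotated.

CD3D encodes the delta chain of the TCR-CD3 complex, which is needed for T-cell receptor signalling. This version carries a c.209T>C change, and the stated purpose is to express that variant by lentiviral delivery to test the consequence of a bystander edit. The record does not describe the editing strategy or the assay used.
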