Addgene plasmid #198021: pCCL-c-MNDU3-CD3D A0 cDNA
Purpose: LV Expression of CD3D cDNA with mutation at c.209T>C to assess a bystander edit
Depositing lab: Donald Kohn. Depositing organization: University of California, Los Angeles (UCLA).
Backbone
  Vector backbone: pCCL-c-MNDU3
  Vector type: Mammalian Expression, Lentiviral
Growth in bacteria
  Bacterial resistance: Ampicillin, 100 μg/mL
  Growth temperature: 37°C
  Growth strain: NEB Stable
  Copy number: High Copy
Gene/Insert
  Gene/Insert name: CD3D A0 cDNA
  Species: H. sapiens (human)
  Mutation: c.209T>C to assess a bystander edit
  Cloning method: Gibson Cloning
Terms and licenses: Academic/Nonprofit Terms; Industry Terms: Not Available to Industry
How to cite: pCCL-c-MNDU3-CD3D A0 cDNA was a gift from Donald Kohn (Addgene plasmid # 198021 ; http://n2t.net/addgene:198021 ; RRID:Addgene_198021)
